>Addgene plasmid #145684 | pGBW-m4046785 | addgene full sequence | sequence record 297841 | Addgene NGS Result
CATCGATCTCGATCCCGCGAAATTAATACGACTCACTATAGGGGAATTGTGAGCGGATAACAATTCCCCT
CTAGAAATAATTTTGTTTAACTTTAAGAAGGAGACTCTTCTATGTCAGATAATGGGCCTCAAAACCAGCG
CAACGCTCCACGTATAACCTTCGGTGGCCCGTCTGACTCCACAGGCAGCAACCAGAATGGTGAGCGTAGT
GGAGCCAGGTCTAAGCAGCGCCGTCCCCAGGGTCTGCCGAACAACACGGCGAGCTGGTTTACTGCGCTTA
CCCAACACGGTAAAGAAGACTTAAAATTCCCGCGTGGCCAGGGCGTCCCGATCAACACTAACTCTTCCCC
GGATGATCAGATTGGTTATTACCGCAGAGCAACTCGTCGGATTCGCGGCGGCGACGGTAAAATGAAAGAT
TTGTCTCCGCGTTGGTACTTTTACTATCTCGGCACCGGTCCGGAAGCTGGACTGCCCTACGGGGCAAACA
AGGACGGGATCATTTGGGTGGCTACCGAAGGTGCCCTGAATACTCCAAAAGATCATATCGGCACCCGTAA
CCCTGCTAATAACGCTGCGATCGTTCTGCAACTGCCTCAGGGTACAACTCTGCCAAAAGGCTTCTATGCA
GAAGGGTCGCGTGGTGGCAGCCAGGCGAGTAGCCGTAGCAGCTCCCGCTCTCGCAACTCGTCCCGTAACT
CCACTCCGGGCTCTTCTCGCGGCACGTCCCCGGCTCGTATGGCAGGTAACGGTGGTGACGCTGCTCTGGC
GCTGCTACTGCTGGACAGGCTGAACCAGCTGGAGTCGAAGATGAGTGGTAAAGGCCAACAGCAGCAGGGC
CAGACCGTTACCAAAAAGAGCGCAGCTGAAGCATCTAAAAAACCGCGACAGAAACGTACCGCGACTAAAG
CGTACAATGTAACACAGGCCTTCGGTCGTCGAGGTCCGGAGCAAACTCAAGGAAACTTTGGCGATCAGGA
ATTAATCCGCCAGGGGACCGACTACAAACACTGGCCGCAAATTGCCCAGTTCGCCCCATCCGCTAGTGCA
TTCTTCGGTATGAGCCGCATCGGCATGGAAGTAACGCCAAGTGGTACGTGGCTGACCTACACCGGTGCTA
TCAAGCTTGATGACAAGGACCCGAACTTTAAAGACCAGGTTATTCTGCTTAACAAACATATTGATGCCTA
TAAAACTTTCCCGCCGACCGAACCCAAAAAGGACAAAAAGAAAAAAGCTGATGAAACCCAGGCTCTACCG
CAGCGTCAGAAAAAACAGCAAACTGTGACTCTGCTGCCAGCTGCGGACCTGGATGATTTTTCCAAGCAGC
TGCAACAGTCTATGAGCTCTGCGGACTCTACGCAGGCTGAGAACCTGTACTTTCAAAGCTGGAGCCATCC
GCAGTTTGAAAAATAACCGGCTTATCGGTCAGTTTCACCTGATTTACGTAAAAACCCGCTTCGGCGGGTT
TTTGCTTTTGGAGGGGCAGAAAGATGAATGACTGTCCACGACGCTATACCCAAAAGAAAAAGCTTGAGAT
CCTTTTTTTCTGCGCGTAATCTGCTGCTTGCAAACAAAAAAACCACCGCTACCAGCGGTGGTTTGTTTGC
CGGATCAAGAGCTACCAACTCTTTTTCCGAAGGTAACTGGCTTCAGCAGAGCGCAGATACCAAATACTGT
TCTTCTAGTGTAGCCGTAGTTAGGCCACCACTTCAAGAACTCTGTAGCACCGCCTACATACCTCGCTCTG
CTAATCCTGTTACCAGTGGCTGCTGCCAGTGGCGATAAGTCGTGTCTTACCGGGTTGGACTCAAGACGAT
AGTTACCGGATAAGGCGCAGCGGTCGGGCTGAACGGGGGGTTCGTGCACACAGCCCAGCTTGGAGCGAAC
GACCTACACCGAACTGAGATACCTACAGCGTGAGCTATGAGAAAGCGCCACGCTTCCCGAAGGGAGAAAG
GCGGACAGGTATCCGGTAAGCGGCAGGGTCGGAACAGGAGAGCGCACGAGGGAGCTTCCAGGGGGAAACG
CCTGGTATCTTTATAGTCCTGTCGGGTTTCGCCACCTCTGACTTGAGCGTCGATTTTTGTGATGCTCGTC
AGGGGGGCGGAGCCTATGGAAATTGATCGGGCACGTAAGAGGTTCCAACTTTCACCATAATGAAATAAGA
TCACTACCGGGCGTATTTTTTGAGTTATCGAGATTTTCAGGAGCTAAGGAAGCTAAAATGGAGAAAAAAA
TCACTGGATATACCACCGTTGATATATCCCAATGGCATCGTAAAGAACATTTTGAGGCATTTCAGTCAGT
TGCTCAATGTACCTATAACCAGACCGTTCAGCTGGATATTACGGCCTTTTTAAAGACCGTAAAGAAAAAT
AAGCACAAGTTTTATCCGGCCTTTATTCACATTCTTGCCCGCCTGATGAATGCTCATCCGGAATTTCGTA
TGGCAATGAAAGACGGTGAGCTGGTGATATGGGATAGTGTTCACCCTTGTTACACCGTTTTCCATGAGCA
AACTGAAACGTTTTCATCGCTCTGGAGTGAATACCACGACGATTTCCGGCAGTTTCTACACATATATTCG
CAAGATGTGGCGTGTTACGGTGAAAACCTGGCCTATTTCCCTAAAGGGTTTATTGAGAATATGTTTTTCG
TTTCAGCCAATCCCTGGGTGAGTTTCACCAGTTTTGATTTAAACGTGGCCAATATGGACAACTTCTTCGC
CCCCGTTTTCACCATGGGCAAATATTATACGCAAGGCGACAAGGTGCTGATGCCGCTGGCGATTCAGGTT
CATCATGCCGTTTGTGATGGCTTCCATGTCGGCAGAATGCTTAATGAATTACAACAGTACTGCGATGAGT
GGCAGGGCGGGGCGTAATTTGATATCGAGCTCGCTTGGACTCCTGTTGATAGATCCAGTAATGACCTCAG
AACTCCATCTGGATTTGTTCAGAACGCTCGGTTGCCGCCGGGCGTTTTTTATTGGT
Features (pLannotate 1.2.2; 8 found; start..end, strand, type, name):
     24..42      +  promoter       T7 promoter: promoter for bacteriophage T7 RNA polymerase
     43..67      +  protein_bind   lac operator: The lac repressor binds to the lac operator to inhibit transcription in E. coli. This inhibition can be relieved by adding lactose or isopropyl-β-D-thiogalactopyranoside (IPTG). lac repressor encoded by lacI
     82..104     +  RBS            RBS: efficient ribosome binding site from bacteriophage T7 gene 10 (Olins and Rangwala, 1989)
    112..1368    +  CDS            N: NCAP_SARS2 - Experimental evidence at protein level: Swiss-Prot protein existence level 1. Packages the positive strand viral genome RNA into a helical ribonucleocapsid (RNP) and plays a fundamental role during virion assembly through its interactions with the viral genome and membrane protein M. Plays an important role in enhancing the efficiency of subgenomic viral RNA transcription as well as viral replication (By similarity). May modulate transforming growth factor-beta signaling by binding host smad3 (By similarity). From Severe acute respiratory syndrome coronavirus 2 (2019-nCoV) (SARS-C
   1534..2122    +  rep_origin     ori: high-copy-number ColE1/pMB1/pBR322/pUC origin of replication
   2130..2227    +  promoter       cat promoter: promoter of the E. coli cat gene encoding chloramphenicol acetyltransferase
   2228..2884    +  CDS            cat: CAT_ECOLX - Experimental evidence at protein level: Swiss-Prot protein existence level 1. This enzyme is an effector of chloramphenicol resistance in bacteria. From Escherichia coli. This protein is used as a marker in many commonly used cloning vectors, such as pACYC184.
   2958..2992    +  terminator     lambda t0 terminator: minimal transcription terminator from phage lambda (Scholtissek and Grosse, 1987)
