[The description below was written by a language model from this plasmid's Addgene catalogue record and pLannotate feature annotations shown in this document.]
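Description:
pGBW-m4046785 is a compact bacterial expression plasmid of about 3 kb for producing the SARS-CoV-2 nucleocapsid (N) protein in Escherichia coli. The minimal backbone, listed as roughly 1.5 kb, carries little beyond a high-copy ColE1/pUC-type origin of replication and a chloramphenicol acetyltransferase (cat) gene driven by its own promoter. This gene provides chloramphenicol selection and is followed by a lambda t0 terminator. No lacI gene or T7 RNA polymerase gene is annotated on the plasmid, so repression and transcription would depend on the host supplying these factors. The record names only a DH5alpha cloning strain for propagation and does not specify an expression strain.

The payload is the N open reading frame, based on the NCBI reference nucleocapsid phosphoprotein and recoded for E. coli codon usage ("recode 1"). It sits behind a T7 promoter, a lac operator and the efficient ribosome binding site from phage T7 gene 10. In this arrangement T7 RNA polymerase drives transcription, lac repressor bound at the operator holds it in check, and IPTG or lactose relieves the repression. The catalogue entry describes a C-terminal, TEV-cleavable StrepII tag supplied by the backbone. Such a tag would allow affinity purification on Strep-Tactin resin followed by protease removal of the tag. The feature table does not annotate these elements separately, though unannotated sequence lies between the end of the N coding region and the origin. No terminator is annotated immediately downstream of the insert. The construct is suited to inducible recombinant production and purification of N protein.
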