Addgene plasmid #145684: pGBW-m4046785
Purpose: Bacterial Expression plasmid for SARS-CoV-2 N (nucleocapsid)
Depositing lab: Ginkgo Bioworks & Benjie Chen. Depositing organization: Ginkgo Bioworks.
Backbone
  Vector backbone: ori-013 - marker | cmR
  Backbone size w/o insert (bp): 1462
  Vector type: Bacterial Expression
Growth in bacteria
  Bacterial resistance: Chloramphenicol, 25 μg/mL
  Growth temperature: 30°C
  Growth strain: DH5alpha
  Copy number: High Copy
Gene/Insert
  Gene/Insert name: SARS-CoV-2 N (nucleocapsid) (alt names: nucleocapsid phosphoprotein [Severe acute respiratory syndrome coronavirus 2]; N protein)
  Species: Escherichia coli str. K-12 substr. MG1655; Severe acute respiratory syndrome coronavirus 2
  Insert size (bp): 1253
  Mutation: Escherichia coli recode 1
  Entrez Gene: N (a.k.a. GU280_gp10)
  Promoter: Promoter | pT7 ; Operator | lacO ; RBS | T7_rbs ; Start Codon | ATG
  Tag / fusion protein: Cleavable TEV;StrepII (C terminal on backbone)
  Cloning method: Unknown
Resource information
  A portion of this plasmid was derived from a plasmid made by: GinkgoBioworks
Depositor comments: NCBI Reference Sequence: YP_009724397.2
How to cite: pGBW-m4046785 was a gift from Ginkgo Bioworks & Benjie Chen (Addgene plasmid # 145684 ; http://n2t.net/addgene:145684 ; RRID:Addgene_145684)
